Addgene plasmid #140672: pJ2048.2_Gs
Purpose: 1-color stripe (“GREEN”)
Depositing lab: Yolanda Schaerli. Depositing organization: Universite de Lausanne (UNIL). Publication: Multistable and dynamic CRISPRi-based synthetic circuits. Santos-Moreno J, Tasiudi E, Stelling J, Schaerli Y. Nat Commun. 2020 Jun 2;11(1):2746. doi: 10.1038/s41467-020-16574-1. PubMed 32488086.
Backbone
  Vector backbone: pCOLA
  Vector type: Bacterial Expression, Synthetic Biology
Growth in bacteria
  Bacterial resistance: Ampicillin, 100 μg/mL
  Growth temperature: 37°C
  Growth strain: DH5alpha
  Copy number: High Copy
Gene/Insert
  Gene/Insert name: 1-color stripe (“GREEN”)
Terms and licenses: Academic/Nonprofit Terms; Industry Terms: Not Available to Industry
Depositor comments: GenBank file with original annotations can be downloaded from the "Resource Information" section. Please note that, in addition, plasmid pJ1996_v2 is needed for the circuit encoded on this plasmid to operate as designed.
How to cite: pJ2048.2_Gs was a gift from Yolanda Schaerli (Addgene plasmid # 140672 ; http://n2t.net/addgene:140672 ; RRID:Addgene_140672)
