[The description below was written by a language model from this plasmid's Addgene catalogue record and pLannotate feature annotations shown in this document.]
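Description:
pJ2048.2_Gs is a 5.9 kb bacterial synthetic-biology plasmid built on the pCOLA backbone. It encodes a CRISPR interference-based gene circuit that the depositor describes as a one-colour ("GREEN") stripe circuit. It replicates in E. coli from the ColA origin, which is compatible with other common origins and so lets the plasmid coexist with partner plasmids. Selection is by ampicillin through a β-lactamase gene under its native promoter. A short tetracycline-resistance fragment is also annotated, apparently a backbone remnant rather than a functional marker.

The single reporter is superfolder GFP, translated from a phage T7 gene 10 ribosome binding site. It is fused at its C-terminus to a short fragment annotated as marA, which may act as a degradation tag to speed reporter turnover, although the record does not say so. The input module consists of araC and the divergent araBAD promoter, making part of the circuit responsive to L-arabinose. Three segments match the S. pyogenes tracrRNA scaffold, which indicates three single-guide RNA cassettes. Two lie downstream of the araBAD promoter and one follows a J23119-derived constitutive promoter fragment. A second J23119-type promoter fragment sits upstream of the GFP cassette, and rrnB T1 and T2 terminators are also annotated. This layout fits a circuit in which guide RNAs repress one another and the reporter, so that fluorescence would peak at intermediate arabinose levels. The guide targets and exact wiring are not given in the automated feature table.

No dCas9 gene is annotated. The depositor notes that a companion plasmid, pJ1996_v2, is required for the circuit to operate as designed.
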