Features (pLannotate 1.2.2; 16 found; start..end, strand, type, name):
     35..57      +  RBS            RBS: efficient ribosome binding site from bacteriophage T7 gene 10 (Olins and Rangwala, 1989)
     65..778     +  CDS            Superfolder GFP: Superfolder GFP is a basic (constitutively fluorescent) green fluorescent protein published in 2005, derived from Aequorea victoria. It is reported to be a very rapidly-maturing weak dimer.
    779..838     +  CDS            marA (fragment): MARA_ECOLI - Experimental evidence at protein level: Swiss-Prot protein existence level 1. May be a transcriptional activator of genes involved in the multiple antibiotic resistance (Mar) phenotype. It can also activate genes such as sodA, zwf and micF. From Escherichia coli (strain K12).
   1156..1184    +  promoter       J23119 promoter (fragment): bacterial promoter (Registry of Standard Biological Parts BBa J23119)
   1386..1453    +  misc_RNA       tracrRNA (fragment): trans-activating CRISPR RNA for the Streptococcus pyogenes CRISPR/Cas9 system
   1668..1701    +  terminator     rrnB T1 terminator (fragment): Escherichia coli rrnB; transcription terminator T1 from the E. coli rrnB gene
   1793..1820    +  terminator     rrnB T2 terminator: transcription terminator T2 from the E. coli rrnB gene
   1945..2805    -  CDS            AmpR: β-lactamase; bla; confers resistance to ampicillin, carbenicillin, and related antibiotics
   2806..2910    -  promoter       AmpR promoter: bla
   2928..3563    -  rep_origin     ColA ori: Plasmids containing the ColA origin of replication can be propagated in E. coli cells that contain additional plasmids with compatible origins.
   3648..3688    -  CDS            TcR (fragment): tetracycline efflux protein; tet; confers resistance to tetracycline
   3714..4592    -  CDS            araC: L-arabinose regulatory protein; araC
   4619..4903    +  promoter       araBAD promoter: araBAD; promoter of the L-arabinose operon of E. coli; the araC regulatory gene is transcribed in the opposite direction (Guzman et al., 1995)
   5022..5089    +  misc_RNA       tracrRNA (fragment): trans-activating CRISPR RNA for the Streptococcus pyogenes CRISPR/Cas9 system
   5224..5291    +  misc_RNA       tracrRNA (fragment): trans-activating CRISPR RNA for the Streptococcus pyogenes CRISPR/Cas9 system
   5680..5704    +  promoter       J23119(SpeI) promoter (fragment): bacterial promoter (Registry of Standard Biological Parts BBa J23119) modified to end with an SpeI site
>Addgene plasmid #140672 | pJ2048.2_Gs | addgene full sequence | sequence record 305152 | Addgene NGS Result
TGCGGTCCGGGTTCACTGCCGTATAGGCAGTAATTTTGTTTAACTTTAAGAAGGAGATATACATATGCGT
AAAGGCGAAGAACTGTTTACCGGTGTGGTTCCGATTCTGGTGGAACTGGACGGCGATGTTAATGGTCATA
AATTCAGTGTTCGCGGCGAAGGTGAAGGCGATGCGACGAACGGCAAACTGACCCTGAAATTTATCTGCAC
CACGGGTAAACTGCCGGTCCCGTGGCCGACGCTGGTGACCACGCTGACCTATGGCGTTCAATGTTTTGCG
CGTTACCCGGATCACATGAAACAGCACGACTTTTTCAAATCGGCCATGCCGGAAGGCTATGTGCAGGAAC
GTACGATTAGCTTTAAAGACGATGGTACGTATAAAACCCGCGCGGAAGTGAAATTCGAAGGCGATACCCT
GGTTAACCGTATCGAACTGAAAGGTATCGATTTCAAAGAAGACGGCAATATTCTGGGTCATAAACTGGAA
TATAACTTCAATTCCCACAACGTGTACATCACCGCGGATAAACAGAAAAACGGCATTAAAGCCAATTTCA
AAATCCGCCATAATGTGGAAGATGGTAGCGTTCAGCTGGCCGACCACTATCAGCAAAACACGCCGATTGG
TGATGGCCCGGTCCTGCTGCCGGACAATCACTACCTGAGTACCCAGTCCGTGCTGTCAAAAGATCCGAAC
GAAAAACGTGACCACATGGTCCTGCTGGAATTTGTGACGGCTGCGGGTATCACCCACGGCATGGACGAAC
TGTATAAAATGTCCCGCCGTAATACTGACGCCATCACAATCCACAGCATCCTGGATTGGATTGAAGACTA
ATAATCGCTGGGACGCCCGCCTGCAGGCTCGGTACCAAATTCCAGAAAAGAGGCCTCCCGAAAGGGGGGC
CTTTTTTCGTTTTGGTCCTAATAGATAAAGGATAGGTCTGGTAGTGTTGTTCGTTCTCGCAGGTAAATCA
ATAATACTCAGCAGTTCCGTAGACTTTTCAGTGGGACAGGGTAGCGATAACAGATAGATTGTAATAAGAC
ACAGTAGGTGCTCGTAGTTGCGTGAAGAGAACCGCTCAGGAAATCCAGTCAGAAGTATTGGTAATCGTTG
AAAACTCAGTCGACCAGCCTGCGGTCCGGTTTACGGCTAGCTCAGTCCTAGGTATTATGCTAGCTCGCTG
GGACGCCCGAGTGACGACTGCGAAGTAACCTCTATTTATCAGCCTGCGGTCCGGCCAAGAGTACACTAGC
TCAGTCATCGCTGGGACGCCCGGTAGTGCTTATCAGACCCAATACTGTTGAACAGCCTGCGGTCCGGGTT
CACTGCCGTATAGGCAGGACACATCTTAGAGTATGTAGTTTCAGAGCTATGCTGGAAACAGCATAGCAAG
TTGAAATAAGGCTAGTCCGTTATCAACTTGAAAAAGTGGCACCGAGTCGGTGCGTTCACTGCCGTATAGG
CAGTCGCTGGGACGCCCGGACGTCCTATTACACTCGTCGTTGGAAACTGAAGATGCGGCCGCGGAAACAC
AGAAAAAAGCCCGCACCTGACAGTGCGGGCTTTTTTTTTCGACCAAAGGTAGCGAACGACGAGTCACTGT
TGAGGATAAATACTTTCTCTACTAGGCGCCTGTTACACAGGTCCTCAGCGGCGCGCCTTTGTCGGTGAAC
GCTCTCCTGAGTAGGACAAATCCGCCGGGAGCGGATTTGAACGTTGTGAAGCAACGGCCCGGAGGGTGGC
GGGCAGGACGCCCGCCATAAACTGCCAGGCATCAAACTAAGCAGAAGGCCATCCTGACGGATGGCCTTTT
TGCGTTTCAGATCTGGGATTTTGGTCATGAGATTATCAAAAAGGATCTTCACCTAGATCCTTTTAAATTA
AAAATGAAGTTTTAAATCAATCTAAAGTATATATGAGTAAACTTGGTCTGACAGTTACCAATGCTTAATC
AGTGAGGCACCTATCTCAGCGATCTGTCTATTTCGTTCATCCATAGTTGCCTGACTCCCCGTCGTGTAGA
TAACTACGATACGGGAGGGCTTACCATCTGGCCCCAGTGCTGCAATGATACCGCGAGACCCACGCTCACC
GGCTCCAGATTTATCAGCAATAAACCAGCCAGCCGGAAGGGCCGAGCGCAGAAGTGGTCCTGCAACTTTA
TCCGCCTCCATCCAGTCTATTAATTGTTGCCGGGAAGCTAGAGTAAGTAGTTCGCCAGTTAATAGTTTGC
GCAACGTTGTTGCCATTGCTGCAGGCATCGTGGTGTCACGCTCGTCGTTTGGTATGGCTTCATTCAGCTC
CGGTTCCCAACGATCAAGGCGAGTTACATGATCCCCCATGTTGTGCAAAAAAGCGGTTAGCTCCTTCGGT
CCTCCGATCGTTGTCAGAAGTAAGTTGGCCGCAGTGTTATCACTCATGGTTATGGCAGCACTGCATAATT
CTCTTACTGTCATGCCATCCGTAAGATGCTTTTCTGTGACTGGTGAGTACTCAACCAAGTCATTCTGAGA
ATAGTGTATGCGGCGACCGAGTTGCTCTTGCCCGGCGTCAACACGGGATAATACCGCGCCACATAGCAGA
ACTTTAAAAGTGCTCATCATTGGAAAACGTTCTTCGGGGCGAAAACTCTCAAGGATCTTACCGCTGTTGA
GATCCAGTTCGATGTAACCCACTCGTGCACCCAACTGATCTTCAGCATCTTTTACTTTCACCAGCGTTTC
TGGGTGAGCAAAAACAGGAAGGCAAAATGCCGCAAAAAAGGGAATAAGGGCGACACGGAAATGTTGAATA
CTCATACTCTTCCTTTTTCAATATTATTGAAGCATTTATCAGGGTTATTGTCTCATGAGCGGATACATAT
TTGAATGTATTTAGAAAAATAAACAAATAGGGGTTCCGCGCAGCATGCTAGCGGCAGAAACGTCCTAGAA
GATGCCAGGAGGATACTTAGCAGAGAGACAATAAGGCCGGAGCGAAGCCGTTTTTCCATAGGCTCCGCCC
CCCTGACGAACATCACGAAATCTGACGCTCAAATCAGTGGTGGCGAAACCCGACAGGACTATAAAGATAC
CAGGCGTTTCCCCCTGATGGCTCCCTCTTGCGCTCTCCTGTTCCCGTCCTGCGGCGTCCGTGTTGTGGTG
GAGGCTTTACCCAAATCACCACGTCCCGTTCCGTGTAGACAGTTCGCTCCAAGCTGGGCTGTGTGCAAGA
ACCCCCCGTTCAGCCCGACTGCTGCGCCTTATCCGGTAACTATCATCTTGAGTCCAACCCGGAAAGACAC
GACAAAACGCCACTGGCAGCAGCCATTGGTAACTGAGAATTAGTGGATTTAGATATCGAGAGTCTTGAAG
TGGTGGCCTAACAGAGGCTACACTGAAAGGACAGTATTTGGTATCTGCGCTCCACTAAAGCCAGTTACCA
GGTTAAGCAGTTCCCCAACTGACTTAACCTTCGATCAAACCGCCTCCCCAGGCGGTTTTTTCGTTTACAG
AGCAGGAGATTACGACGATCGTAAAAGGATCTCAAGAAGATCCTTTACGGATTCCCGACACCATCACTCT
AGATTTCAGTGCAATTTATCTCTTCAAATGTAGCACCTGAAGTCAGCCCCATACGATATAAGTTGTAATT
CTCATGTTAGTCATGCCCCGCGCCCACCGGAAGGAGCTGACTGGGTTGCTCCTAGGGTCTGATTCGTTAC
CAATTATGACAACTTGACGGCTACATCATTCACTTTTTCTTCACAACCGGCACGGAACTCGCTCGGGCTG
GCCCCGGTGCATTTTTTAAATACCCGCGAGAAATAGAGTTGATCGTCAAAACCAACATTGCGACCGACGG
TGGCGATAGGCATCCGGGTGGTGCTCAAAAGCAGCTTCGCCTGGCTGATACGTTGGTCCTCGCGCCAGCT
TAAGACGCTAATCCCTAACTGCTGGCGGAAAAGATGTGACAGACGCGACGGCGACAAGCAAACATGCTGT
GCGACGCTGGCGATATCAAAATTGCTGTCTGCCAGGTGATCGCTGATGTACTGACAAGCCTCGCGTACCC
GATTATCCATCGGTGGATGGAGCGACTCGTTAATCGCTTCCATGCGCCGCAGTAACAATTGCTCAAGCAG
ATTTATCGCCAGCAGCTCCGAATAGCGCCCTTCCCCTTGCCCGGCGTTAATGATTTGCCCAAACAGGTCG
CTGAAATGCGGCTGGTGCGCTTCATCCGGGCGAAAGAACCCCGTATTGGCAAATATTGACGGCCAGTTAA
GCCATTCATGCCAGTAGGCGCGCGGACGAAAGTAAACCCACTGGTGATACCATTCGCGAGCCTCCGGATG
ACGACCGTAGTGATGAATCTCTCCTGGCGGGAACAGCAAAATATCACCCGGTCGGCAAACAAATTCTCGT
CCCTGATTTTTCACCACCCCCTGACCGCGAATGGTGAGATTGAGAATATAACCTTTCATTCCCAGCGGTC
GGTCGATAAAAAAATCGAGATAACCGTTGGCCTCAATCGGCGTTAAACCCGCCACCAGATGGGCATTAAA
CGAGTATCCCGGCAGCAGGGGATCATTTTGCGCTTCAGCCATACTTTTCATACTCCCGCCATTCAGAGAA
GAAACCAATTGTCCATATTGCATCAGACATTGCCGTCACTGCGTCTTTTACTGGCTCTTCTCGCTAACCA
AACCGGTAACCCCGCTTATTAAAAGCATTCTGTAACAAAGCGGGACCAAAGCCATGACAAAAACGCGTAA
CAAAAGTGTCTATAATCACGGCAGAAAAGTCCACATTGATTATTTGCACGGCGTCACACTTTGCTATGCC
ATAGCATTTTTATCCATAAGATTAGCGGTTCCTACCTGACGCTTTTTATCGCAACTCTCTACTGTTTCTC
CATACCGAATTCATAGGATAGATTCTGGAAACTTTACCGTCCGAGCTCCAGCCTGCGGTCCGGGTTCACT
GCCGTATAGGCAGTGACTGAGCTAGTGTACTCTGTTTCAGAGCTATGCTGGAAACAGCATAGCAAGTTGA
AATAAGGCTAGTCCGTTATCAACTTGAAAAAGTGGCACCGAGTCGGTGCGTTCACTGCCGTATAGGCAGT
CGCTGGGACGCCCGGGGACTACACTTACGAAACTATTGATTGCTCAGCCTGCGGTCCGGGTTCACTGCCG
TATAGGCAGCATCTTAGAGTATGTAGTTTCAGAGCTATGCTGGAAACAGCATAGCAAGTTGAAATAAGGC
TAGTCCGTTATCAACTTGAAAAAGTGGCACCGAGTCGGTGCGTTCACTGCCGTATAGGCAGTCGCTGGGA
CGCCCGCTCGAGCAATAAACAGTTGATAGGGCTTCTCCGTTACCATGGTTCAGCCAAAAAACTTAAGACC
GCCGGTCTTGTCCACTACCTTGCAGTAATGCGGTGGACAGGATCGGCGGTTTTCTTTTCTCTTCTCAATT
CTTCTGACCTGTAACGAATAATAGATAGTAAAGTAGTCTCCGATTGAGTTTTCTCTGCCGAGTCCCACCC
AGTTCTGTGATTTCAGTAAGTTGGTAATTGATACACTGTTGCGAGAACTGCTGCCTGGTAGTAGATAGGT
TGTTATTGAGTAAGAAGGTAAAGTGAACGAAATCCCTGAAACTGAGACTGTAGAAAATAAGCTTCAGCCT
GCGGTCCGGTTGACGGCTAGCTCAGTCCTAGGTACAGTGCTAGCTCGCTGGGACGCCCGAGATAGCCGTT
ACACAGGTGACACTTATTTCAGCCTGCGGTCCGGCCATACATACTCTAAGATGTGTCTCGCTGGGACGCC
CGGGATCCAAGAGATTTCTACACGATTGAGCACTGTCTCAGCC
